Addgene plasmid #182886: Lenti_EGFP-P2A-HAUS6_IRES_Blast
Purpose: Transfer vector for production of lentivirus. Expresses EGFP-P2A-HAUS6 (WT full length)
Depositing lab: Daniel Gerlich. Depositing organization: Institut fuer Molekulare Biotechnologie (IMBA). Publication: Augmin accumulation on long-lived microtubules drives amplification and kinetochore-directed growth. David AF, Roudot P, Legant WR, Betzig E, Danuser G, Gerlich DW. J Cell Biol. 2019 Jul 1;218(7):2150-2168. doi: 10.1083/jcb.201805044. Epub 2019 May 21. PubMed 31113824.
Backbone
  Vector backbone: Transfer vector for Lentivirus production
  Total vector size (bp): 13235
  Vector type: Mammalian Expression, Bacterial Expression, Lentiviral
  Selectable markers: Blasticidin
Growth in bacteria
  Bacterial resistance: Ampicillin, 100 μg/mL
  Growth temperature: 37°C
  Growth strain: NEB Stable
  Copy number: Unknown
Gene/Insert
  Gene/Insert name: HAUS 6
  Species: H. sapiens (human)
  Insert size (bp): 2868
  Entrez Gene: HAUS6 (a.k.a. Dgt6, FAM29A)
  Promoter: EF1alpha core
  Tag / fusion protein: EGFP (N terminal on backbone)
  Cloning method: Gibson Cloning
  Sequencing primers: 5′ CATGGTCCTGCTGGAGTTCGTG; 3′ CAAGTGTATGGCCAGATCTC
Terms and licenses: Academic/Nonprofit Terms; Industry Terms: Not Available to Industry
How to cite: Lenti_EGFP-P2A-HAUS6_IRES_Blast was a gift from Daniel Gerlich (Addgene plasmid # 182886 ; http://n2t.net/addgene:182886 ; RRID:Addgene_182886)
