[The description below was written by a language model from this plasmid's Addgene catalogue record and pLannotate feature annotations shown in this document.]
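Description:
Lenti_EGFP-P2A-HAUS6_IRES_Blast is an HIV-1-based lentiviral transfer vector of about 13.2 kb, used to produce lentivirus that delivers full-length wild-type human HAUS6 into mammalian cells. It is propagated in E. coli through a high-copy ColE1/pUC-type origin with ampicillin selection (AmpR). The backbone outside the viral region also carries an f1 origin and an SV40/EM7-driven BleoR (Zeocin resistance) cassette. A CMV enhancer/promoter placed upstream of a truncated 5' LTR drives transcription of the viral genome in packaging cells. The genome contains the Ψ packaging signal with a gag fragment, the RRE for Rev-dependent nuclear export, and the cPPT/CTS. It ends in WPRE and a truncated 3' LTR, followed by a bGH polyadenylation signal.

The payload is a single transcription unit driven by the EF-1α core promoter. EGFP comes first and is linked, according to the construct name, through a P2A self-cleaving peptide to the HAUS6 coding sequence; the P2A is not annotated separately in the feature table. EGFP and HAUS6 should therefore be made as separate proteins, with EGFP acting as a co-expression marker rather than a stable fusion tag, although the catalogue lists it as an N-terminal tag. Downstream of HAUS6 lie a chimeric intron and an EMCV IRES, which allows translation of blasticidin S deaminase from the same mRNA. Blasticidin selection thus enriches for transduced cells that express the whole cassette. HAUS6 is a subunit of the augmin-like HAUS complex, which promotes microtubule nucleation within the mitotic spindle. The vector is suited to generating stable HAUS6-expressing cell lines for studies of spindle assembly.
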