Features (pLannotate 1.2.2; 34 found; start..end, strand, type, name):
     31..83      -  misc_feature   bom (fragment): basis of mobility region from pBR322
    238..617     +  enhancer       CMV enhancer: human cytomegalovirus immediate early enhancer
    618..817     +  promoter       CMV promoter: human cytomegalovirus (CMV) immediate early promoter
    835..1015    +  LTR            5' LTR (truncated): truncated 5' long terminal repeat (LTR) from HIV-1
   1062..1187    +  misc_feature   HIV-1 Ψ: packaging signal of human immunodeficiency virus type 1
   1171..1534    +  CDS            HIV-1 gag (fragment): gag protein from human immunodeficiency virus 1; gag
   1680..1913    +  misc_feature   RRE: The Rev response element (RRE) of HIV-1 allows for Rev-dependent mRNA export from the nucleus to the cytoplasm.
   2290..2390    +  CDS            Rev (fragment): human immunodeficiency virus 1 (HIV-1) Rev protein; rev; enhances nuclear export of unspliced and incompletely spliced viral mRNAs
   2440..2557    +  misc_feature   cPPT/CTS: central polypurine tract and central termination sequence of HIV-1
   2606..2624    +  CDS            small t antigen (fragment): SV40 (simian virus 40) small t antigen
   2650..2861    +  promoter       EF-1α core promoter: core promoter for human elongation factor EF-1α
   2882..3598    +  CDS            EGFP: EGFP is a basic (constitutively fluorescent) green fluorescent protein published in 1996, derived from Aequorea victoria. It is reported to be a rapidly-maturing weak dimer with moderate acid sensitivity.
   3671..6535    +  CDS            HAUS6: HAUS6_HUMAN - Also known as DGT6, FAM29A, KIAA1574. Experimental evidence at protein level: Swiss-Prot protein existence level 1. Contributes to mitotic spindle assembly, maintenance of centrosome integrity and completion of cytokinesis as part of the HAUS augmin-like complex. Promotes the nucleation of microtubules from the spindle through recruitment of NEDD1 and gamma-tubulin. From Homo sapiens (Human).
   6602..6831    +  intron         chimeric intron: chimera between introns from adenovirus and immunoglobulin heavy chain genes
   6998..7460    +  misc_feature   IRES: internal ribosome entry site (IRES) of the encephalomyocarditis virus (EMCV)
   7493..7891    +  CDS            BSD: blasticidin S deaminase; Aspergillus terreus BSD; confers resistance to blasticidin
   7911..8499    +  misc_feature   WPRE: woodchuck hepatitis virus posttranscriptional regulatory element
   8436..9017    +  CDS            nef (fragment): NEF_HV1H2 - Experimental evidence at protein level: Swiss-Prot protein existence level 1. Extracellular Nef protein targets CD4(+) T-lymphocytes for apoptosis by interacting with CXCR4 surface receptors. From Human immunodeficiency virus type 1 group M subtype B (isolate HXB2) (HIV-1).
   9024..9204    +  LTR            5' LTR (truncated): truncated 5' long terminal repeat (LTR) from HIV-1
   9236..9460    +  polyA_signal   bGH poly(A) signal: bovine growth hormone polyadenylation signal
   9464..9485    +  promoter       SV40 promoter (fragment): SV40 enhancer and early promoter
   9506..9934    +  rep_origin     f1 ori (sequence partly withheld): f1 bacteriophage origin of replication; arrow indicates direction of (+) strand synthesis
   9948..10277   +  promoter       SV40 promoter: SV40 enhancer and early promoter
  10325..10372   +  promoter       EM7 promoter: synthetic bacterial promoter&nbsp
  10391..10765   +  CDS            BleoR: antibiotic-binding protein; Sh ble from Streptoalloteichus hindustanus; confers resistance to bleomycin, phleomycin, and Zeocin™
  10775..10900   +  CDS            ble (fragment): BLE_KLEPN - Experimental evidence at protein level: Swiss-Prot protein existence level 1. Binding protein with a strong affinity to the bleomycin family of antibiotics. Binds to CL990; an antimitotic-antibiotic compound. From Klebsiella pneumoniae.
  10895..11016   +  polyA_signal   SV40 poly(A) signal: SV40 polyadenylation signal
  11087..11109   -  protein_bind   lac operator (fragment): The lac repressor binds to the lac operator to inhibit transcription in E. coli. This inhibition can be relieved by adding lactose or isopropyl-β-D-thiogalactopyranoside (IPTG). lac repressor encoded by lacI
  11113..11143   -  promoter       lac promoter: promoter for the E. coli lac operon
  11158..11179   -  protein_bind   CAP binding site: CAP binding activates transcription in the presence of cAMP. E. coli catabolite activator protein
  11192..11284   -  CDS            lacI (fragment): lac repressor; lacI; The lac repressor binds to the lac operator to inhibit transcription in E. coli. This inhibition can be relieved by adding lactose or isopropyl-β-D-thiogalactopyranoside (IPTG).
  11467..12055   -  rep_origin     ori: high-copy-number ColE1/pMB1/pBR322/pUC origin of replication
  12226..13086   -  CDS            AmpR: β-lactamase; bla; confers resistance to ampicillin, carbenicillin, and related antibiotics
  13087..13191   -  promoter       AmpR promoter: bla
>Addgene plasmid #182886 | Lenti_EGFP-P2A-HAUS6_IRES_Blast | addgene full sequence | sequence record 367905 | Addgene NGS Result
GTCGACGGATCGGGAGATCTCCCGATCCCCTATGGTGCACTCTCAGTACAATCTGCTCTGATGCCGCATA
GTTAAGCCAGTATCTGCTCCCTGCTTGTGTGTTGGAGGTCGCTGAGTAGTGCGCGAGCAAAATTTAAGCT
ACAACAAGGCAAGGCTTGACCGACAATTGCATGAAGAATCTGCTTAGGGTTAGGCGTTTTGCGCTGCTTC
GCGATGTACGGGCCAGATATACGCGTTGACATTGATTATTGACTAGTTATTAATAGTAATCAATTACGGG
GTCATTAGTTCATAGCCCATATATGGAGTTCCGCGTTACATAACTTACGGTAAATGGCCCGCCTGGCTGA
CCGCCCAACGACCCCCGCCCATTGACGTCAATAATGACGTATGTTCCCATAGTAACGCCAATAGGGACTT
TCCATTGACGTCAATGGGTGGAGTATTTACGGTAAACTGCCCACTTGGCAGTACATCAAGTGTATCATAT
GCCAAGTACGCCCCCTATTGACGTCAATGACGGTAAATGGCCCGCCTGGCATTATGCCCAGTACATGACC
TTATGGGACTTTCCTACTTGGCAGTACATCTACGTATTAGTCATCGCTATTACCATGGTGATGCGGTTTT
GGCAGTACATCAATGGGCGTGGATAGCGGTTTGACTCACGGGGATTTCCAAGTCTCCACCCCATTGACGT
CAATGGGAGTTTGTTTTGGCACCAAAATCAACGGGACTTTCCAAAATGTCGTAACAACTCCGCCCCATTG
ACGCAAATGGGCGGTAGGCGTGTACGGTGGGAGGTCTATATAAGCAGCGCGTTTTGCCTGTACTGGGTCT
CTCTGGTTAGACCAGATCTGAGCCTGGGAGCTCTCTGGCTAACTAGGGAACCCACTGCTTAAGCCTCAAT
AAAGCTTGCCTTGAGTGCTTCAAGTAGTGTGTGCCCGTCTGTTGTGTGACTCTGGTAACTAGAGATCCCT
CAGACCCTTTTAGTCAGTGTGGAAAATCTCTAGCAGTGGCGCCCGAACAGGGACTTGAAAGCGAAAGGGA
AACCAGAGGAGCTCTCTCGACGCAGGACTCGGCTTGCTGAAGCGCGCACGGCAAGAGGCGAGGGGCGGCG
ACTGGTGAGTACGCCAAAAATTTTGACTAGCGGAGGCTAGAAGGAGAGAGATGGGTGCGAGAGCGTCAGT
ATTAAGCGGGGGAGAATTAGATCGCGATGGGAAAAAATTCGGTTAAGGCCAGGGGGAAAGAAAAAATATA
AATTAAAACATATAGTATGGGCAAGCAGGGAGCTAGAACGATTCGCAGTTAATCCTGGCCTGTTAGAAAC
ATCAGAAGGCTGTAGACAAATACTGGGACAGCTACAACCATCCCTTCAGACAGGATCAGAAGAACTTAGA
TCATTATATAATACAGTAGCAACCCTCTATTGTGTGCATCAAAGGATAGAGATAAAAGACACCAAGGAAG
CTTTAGACAAGATAGAGGAAGAGCAAAACAAAAGTAAGACCACCGCACAGCAAGCGGCCGCTGATCTTCA
GACCTGGAGGAGGAGATATGAGGGACAATTGGAGAAGTGAATTATATAAATATAAAGTAGTAAAAATTGA
ACCATTAGGAGTAGCACCCACCAAGGCAAAGAGAAGAGTGGTGCAGAGAGAAAAAAGAGCAGTGGGAATA
GGAGCTTTGTTCCTTGGGTTCTTGGGAGCAGCAGGAAGCACTATGGGCGCAGCGTCAATGACGCTGACGG
TACAGGCCAGACAATTATTGTCTGGTATAGTGCAGCAGCAGAACAATTTGCTGAGGGCTATTGAGGCGCA
ACAGCATCTGTTGCAACTCACAGTCTGGGGCATCAAGCAGCTCCAGGCAAGAATCCTGGCTGTGGAAAGA
TACCTAAAGGATCAACAGCTCCTGGGGATTTGGGGTTGCTCTGGAAAACTCATTTGCACCACTGCTGTGC
CTTGGAATGCTAGTTGGAGTAATAAATCTCTGGAACAGATTTGGAATCACACGACCTGGATGGAGTGGGA
CAGAGAAATTAACAATTACACAAGCTTAATACACTCCTTAATTGAAGAATCGCAAAACCAGCAAGAAAAG
AATGAACAAGAATTATTGGAATTAGATAAATGGGCAAGTTTGTGGAATTGGTTTAACATAACAAATTGGC
TGTGGTATATAAAATTATTCATAATGATAGTAGGAGGCTTGGTAGGTTTAAGAATAGTTTTTGCTGTACT
TTCTATAGTGAATAGAGTTAGGCAGGGATATTCACCATTATCGTTTCAGACCCACCTCCCAACCCCGAGG
GGACCCGACAGGCCCGAAGGAATAGAAGAAGAAGGTGGAGAGAGAGACAGAGACAGATCCATTCGATTAG
TGAACGGATCGGCACTGCGTGCGCCAATTCTGCAGACAAATGGCAGTATTCATCCACAATTTTAAAAGAA
AAGGGGGGATTGGGGGGTACAGTGCAGGGGAAAGAATAGTAGACATAATAGCAACAGACATACAAACTAA
AGAATTACAAAAACAAATTACAAAAATTCAAAATTTTCGGGTTTATTACAGGGACAGCAGAGATCCAGTT
TGGTTAATTAGCTAGCTAGGTCTTGAAAGGAGTGGGAATTGGCTCCGGTGCCCGTCAGTGGGCAGAGCGC
ACATCGCCCACAGTCCCCGAGAAGTTGGGGGGAGGGGTCGGCAATTGATCCGGTGCCTAGAGAAGGTGGC
GCGGGGTAAACTGGGAAAGTGATGTCGTGTACTGGCTCCGCCTTTTTCCCGAGGGTGGGGGAGAACCGTA
TATAAGTGCAGTAGTCGCCGTGAACGTTCTTTTTCGCAACGGGTTTGCCGCCAGAACACAGGAGAATTCT
CTAGAGCCACCATGGTGAGCAAGGGCGAGGAGCTGTTCACCGGGGTGGTGCCCATCCTGGTCGAGCTGGA
CGGCGACGTAAACGGCCACAAGTTCAGCGTGTCCGGCGAGGGCGAGGGCGATGCCACCTATGGTAAGCTT
ACCCTGAAGTTCATCTGCACCACCGGCAAGCTGCCCGTGCCCTGGCCCACCCTCGTGACCACCCTGACCT
ACGGCGTGCAGTGCTTCAGCCGCTACCCCGACCACATGAAGCAGCACGACTTTTTCAAGTCCGCCATGCC
CGAAGGCTACGTCCAGGAGCGCACCATCTTCTTTAAGGACGACGGCAACTACAAGACCCGCGCCGAGGTG
AAGTTCGAGGGCGACACCCTGGTGAACCGCATCGAGCTGAAGGGCATCGACTTCAAGGAGGACGGCAACA
TCCTGGGGCACAAGCTGGAGTACAACTACAACAGCCACAACGTCTATATCATGGCCGACAAGCAGAAGAA
CGGCATCAAGGTGAACTTCAAGATCCGCCACAACATCGAGGACGGCAGCGTGCAGCTCGCCGACCACTAC
CAGCAGAACACCCCCATCGGCGACGGCCCCGTGCTGCTGCCCGACAACCACTACCTGAGCACCCAGTCCG
CCCTGAGCAAAGACCCCAACGAGAAGCGCGATCACATGGTCCTGCTGGAGTTCGTGACCGCCGCCGGGAT
CACTCTCGGCATGGACGAGCTGTACAAGGGTTCCGGCGCAACAAACTTCTCTCTGCTGAAACAAGCCGGA
GATGTCGAAGAGAATCCTGGACCGACCGGTATGAGCTCGGCCTCGGTCACCGCTTTCGAGAAGGAGCATC
TCTGGATGTATCTGCAGGCGCTCGGCTTCGAGCCAGGCCCGGCAACCATTGCCTGCGGAAAGATCGTGTC
GCACACGCACCTCGGAGTGAACATGTTTGACAAGCTGAACCGTGATGCCTTTCATATAATTTCTTATTTT
TTGTTTCAAGTTCTGGACCAGTCTCTCACCAAAGAAGTTTTCAAATTTTGTTGGCCCCCATTTGACCAAA
AAAGTGACACTGAATTCCGAAAACATTGCTGTGAATGGATAAAAAGGATTTCTGGTGAATGTGGAAGCAG
CTTTCCTCAAGTTGTTGGTTCACTATTTCTTTCTCCTGGTGGTCCTAAGTTTATTCATCTGATGTATCAT
TTTGCAAGATTTGTTGCAATGAAATATATTAAATCCAATTCTAAAAATTCTTCTCATCATTTTGTAGAGA
CATTTAACATAAAACCACAGGACTTGCACAAATGCATTGCCAGATGCCATTTCGCACGTAGCAGATTTTT
ACAAATTTTGCAAAGACAAGATTGTGTTACCCAAAAATATCAGGAAAATGCACAATTATCAGTTAAGCAG
GTACGAAACTTGAGATCTGAATGTATAGGATTGGAAAACCAAATAAAGAAAATGGAACCCTATGATGACC
ACAGTAATATGGAAGAAAAAATTCAAAAGGTTCGGTCTTTGTGGGCTTCAGTGAATGAAACGCTCATGTT
TTTGGAAAAAGAGAGAGAAGTTGTTAGTTCGGTCCTTAGTCTTGTTAACCAATATGCTTTAGATGGAACT
AATGTTGCTATTAATATTCCAAGGCTCTTACTTGACAAAATTGAGAAACAAATGTTTCAGTTGCACATAG
GAAATGTTTATGAGGCTGGAAAACTGAACCTCTTAACAGTTATTCAGTTATTAAATGAAGTCTTGAAGGT
GATGAAATATGAACGTTGTCAGGCTGATCAAGCAAGATTGACGGTAGACCTTCACTACCTTGAAAAAGAG
ACCAAATTTCAGAAGGAAAGATTATCAGATCTGAAACATATGAGGTATAGAATAAAAGATGATCTCACAA
CTATAAGACATTCTGTTGTTGAAAAGCAAGGAGAATGGCATAAAAAGTGGAAAGAATTTCTTGGTTTGTC
TCCTTTCAGTCTAATTAAAGGTTGGACTCCATCTGTAGATCTTTTACCACCAATGTCTCCCCTTTCGTTT
GATCCTGCCTCAGAAGAAGTGTATGCAAAGAGTATTCTTTGTCAGTATCCTGCTTCACTTCCAGATGCAC
ATAAGCAACATAACCAAGAAAATGGTTGCAGAGGAGACAGTGATACCTTGGGAGCGCTACATGATCTAGC
CAACAGCCCTGCCTCTTTCTTGTCGCAGTCAGTTTCATCATCAGATAGAAACAGTGTTACAGTACTTGAA
AAGGACACAAAGATGGGAACTCCCAAAGAAAAAAATGAAGCAATTTCTAAGAAAATACCAGAATTTGAAG
TGGAAAATTCTCCATTATCAGATGTTGCAAAGAATACAGAGAGTAGTGCATTTGGAGGGTCTTTGCCAGC
TAAAAAAAGTGATCCATTTCAAAAAGAGCAAGATCATCTGGTAGAAGAGGTTGCCAGAGCAGTTTTATCT
GATTCACCACAGCTCTCTGAAGGAAAAGAAATAAAATTAGAGGAACTAATTGACTCTCTGGGTTCTAACC
CCTTCTTAACAAGGAATCAGATTCCCCGTACTCCAGAAAACTTGATAACTGAAATTAGGAGCTCATGGAG
AAAAGCTATTGAAATGGAAGAAAACAGAACTAAAGAACCAATTCAAATGGATGTTGAACATAGAGAAGTA
TTGCCAGAATCATTACCTGTGTTGCACAATCAAAGAGAATTTAGCATGGCTGATTTTCTCTTAGAAACCA
CTGTATCAGATTTTGGCCAGTCTCATTTGACTGAAGAGAAAGTTATTTCAGATTGCGAGTGTGTGCCTCA
GAAACATGTGCTGACCAGTCACATAGATGAACCACCAACACAAAATCAGTCAGATTTGTTAAATAAGAAA
GTAATTTGCAAGCAAGATTTGGAATGTTTAGCCTTCACCAAGCTTTCAGAAACTAGCCGAATGGAGACAT
TCTCCCCTGCTGTCGGCAATAGGATAGATGTGATGGGTGGCAGTGAAGAGGAGTTTATGAAAATATTGGA
CCACTTAGAAGTTTCTTGTAACAAACCTTCCACAAATAAAACTATGTTGTGGAATTCTTTTCAGATATCA
ATTGGAATTAGTTCTAAGAGTTTTAAAGATAATGATTTTGGCATATTACACGAAACTCTCCCGGAAGAAG
TTGGTCATCTAAGTTTTAATAGTTCCAGTAGTTCAGAGGCCAATTTTAAACTGGAGCCAAATAGTCCTAT
GCATGGTGGCACTCTTCTAGAAGATGTTGTGGGAGGGAGACAGACTACTCCAGAATCAGACTTTAATTTA
CAGGCTCTTCGCAGTAGATACGAGGCTCTGAAGAAATCTCTTTCCAAGAAAAGGGAAGAATCTTACCTCT
CGAATTCCCAAACACCCGAAAGACACAAACCAGAATTGAGCCCTACTCCCCAAAATGTACAAACAGATGA
TACGCTTAACTTTTTGGACACCTGTGATTTGCATACTGAGCATATAAAGCCATCTTTACGCACGTCCATC
GGTGAAAGAAAACGGTCTCTTTCACCACTAATTAAGTTTTCTCCAGTGGAACAAAGATTGAGAACCACAA
TAGCATGTAGTCTTGGAGAACTACCTAATTTAAAGGAAGAAGACATTTTGAATAAGAGCCTTGATGCAAA
AGAACCACCGTCTGACTTGACAAGATGAGGATCCGAATTCCGATCCAGTGTGCTGGAATTAATTCGCTGT
CTGCGAGGGCCAGCTGTTGGGGTGAGTACTCCCTCTCAAAAGCGGGCATGACTTCTGCGCTAAGATTGTC
AGTTTCCAAAAACGAGGAGGATTTGATATTCACCTGGCCCGCGGTGATGCCTTTGAGGGTGGCCGCGTCC
ATCTGGTCAGAAAAGACAATCTTTTTGTTGTCAAGCTTGAGGTGTGGCAGGCTTGAGATCTGGCCATACA
CTTGAGTGACAATGACATCCACTTTGCCTTTCTCTCCACAGGTGTCCACTCCCAGGTCCAACTGCAGGTC
GAGCATGCATCTAGGGCGGCCAATTCCGCCCCTCTCCCCCCCCCCCCTAACGTTACTGGCCGAAGCCGCT
TGGAATAAGGCCGGTGTGCGTTTGTCTATATGTTATTTTCCACCATATTGCCGTCTTTTGGCAATGTGAG
GGCCCGGAAACCTGGCCCTGTCTTCTTGACGAGCATTCCTAGGGGTCTTTCCCCTCTCGCCAAAGGAATG
CAAGGTCTGTTGAATGTCGTGAAGGAAGCAGTTCCTCTGGAAGCTTCTTGAAGACAAACAACGTCTGTAG
CGACCCTTTGCAGGCAGCGGAACCCCCCACCTGGCGACAGGTGCCTCTGCGGCCAAAAGCCACGTGTATA
AGATACACCTGCAAAGGCGGCACAACCCCAGTGCCACGTTGTGAGTTGGATAGTTGTGGAAAGAGTCAAA
TGGCTCTCCTCAAGCGTATTCAACAAGGGGCTGAAGGATGCCCAGAAGGTACCCCATTGTATGGGATCTG
ATCTGGGGCCTCGGTGCACATGCTTTACATGTGTTTAGTCGAGGTTAAAAAAACGTCTAGGCCCCCCGAA
CCACGGGGACGTGGTTTTCCTTTGAAAAACACGATGATAAGCTTGCCACAACCCACAAGGAGACGACCTT
CCATGGCCAAGCCTTTGTCTCAAGAAGAATCCACCCTCATTGAAAGAGCAACGGCTACAATCAACAGCAT
CCCCATCTCTGAAGACTACAGCGTCGCCAGCGCAGCTCTCTCTAGCGACGGCCGCATCTTCACTGGTGTC
AATGTATATCATTTTACTGGGGGACCTTGTGCAGAACTCGTGGTGCTGGGCACTGCTGCTGCTGCGGCAG
CTGGCAACCTGACTTGTATCGTCGCGATCGGAAATGAGAACAGGGGCATCTTGAGCCCCTGCGGACGGTG
CCGACAGGTGCTTCTCGATCTGCATCCTGGGATCAAAGCCATAGTGAAGGACAGTGATGGACAGCCGACG
GCAGTTGGGATTCGTGAATTGCTGCCCTCTGGTTATGTGTGGGAGGGCTAACGATATCAAGCTTATCGGT
AATCAACCTCTGGATTACAAAATTTGTGAAAGATTGACTGGTATTCTTAACTATGTTGCTCCTTTTACGC
TATGTGGATACGCTGCTTTAATGCCTTTGTATCATGCTATTGCTTCCCGTATGGCTTTCATTTTCTCCTC
CTTGTATAAATCCTGGTTGCTGTCTCTTTATGAGGAGTTGTGGCCCGTTGTCAGGCAACGTGGCGTGGTG
TGCACTGTGTTTGCTGACGCAACCCCCACTGGTTGGGGCATTGCCACCACCTGTCAGCTCCTTTCCGGGA
CTTTCGCTTTCCCCCTCCCTATTGCCACGGCGGAACTCATCGCCGCCTGCCTTGCCCGCTGCTGGACAGG
GGCTCGGCTGTTGGGCACTGACAATTCCGTGGTGTTGTCGGGGAAATCATCGTCCTTTCCTTGGCTGCTC
GCCTGTGTTGCCACCTGGATTCTGCGCGGGACGTCCTTCTGCTACGTCCCTTCGGCCCTCAATCCAGCGG
ACCTTCCTTCCCGCGGCCTGCTGCCGGCTCTGCGGCCTCTTCCGCGTCTTCGCCTTCGCCCTCAGACGAG
TCGGATCTCCCTTTGGGCCGCCTCCCCGCATCGATACCGTCGACCTCGAGACCTAGAAAAACATGGAGCA
ATCACAAGTAGCAATACAGCAGCTACCAATGCTGATTGTGCCTGGCTAGAAGCACAAGAGGAGGAGGAGG
TGGGTTTTCCAGTCACACCTCAGGTACCTTTAAGACCAATGACTTACAAGGCAGCTGTAGATCTTAGCCA
CTTTTTAAAAGAAAAGGGGGGACTGGAAGGGCTAATTCACTCCCAACGAAGACAAGATATCCTTGATCTG
TGGATCTACCACACACAAGGCTACTTCCCTGATTGGCAGAACTACACACCAGGGCCAGGGATCAGATATC
CACTGACCTTTGGATGGTGCTACAAGCTAGTACCAGTTGAGCAAGAGAAGGTAGAAGAAGCCAATGAAGG
AGAGAACACCCGCTTGTTACACCCTGTGAGCCTGCATGGGATGGATGACCCGGAGAGAGAAGTATTAGAG
TGGAGGTTTGACAGCCGCCTAGCATTTCATCACATGGCCCGAGAGCTGCATCCGGACTGTACTGGGTCTC
TCTGGTTAGACCAGATCTGAGCCTGGGAGCTCTCTGGCTAACTAGGGAACCCACTGCTTAAGCCTCAATA
AAGCTTGCCTTGAGTGCTTCAAGTAGTGTGTGCCCGTCTGTTGTGTGACTCTGGTAACTAGAGATCCCTC
AGACCCTTTTAGTCAGTGTGGAAAATCTCTAGCAGGGCCCGTTTAAACCCGCTGATCAGCCTCGACTGTG
CCTTCTAGTTGCCAGCCATCTGTTGTTTGCCCCTCCCCCGTGCCTTCCTTGACCCTGGAAGGTGCCACTC
CCACTGTCCTTTCCTAATAAAATGAGGAAATTGCATCGCATTGTCTGAGTAGGTGTCATTCTATTCTGGG
GGGTGGGGTGGGGCAGGACAGCAAGGGGGAGGATTGGGAAGACAATAGCAGGCATGCTGGGGATGCGGTG
GGCTCTATGGCTTCTGAGGCGGAAAGAACCAGCTGGGGCTCTAGGGGGTATCCCC
[124 nt withheld, positions 9506-9629]
C
[91 nt withheld, positions 9631-9721]
A
[49 nt withheld, positions 9723-9771]
CCTTTGACGTTGGAGTCCACGTTCTTT
[37 nt withheld, positions 9799-9835]
ACCCTATCTCGGTCTATTCTTTTGATTTATAAGGGATTTTGCCGATTTCGGCCTATTGGTTAAAAAATGA
GCTGATTTAACAAAAATTTAACGCGAATTAATTCTGTGGAATGTGTGTCAGTTAGGGTGTGGAAAGTCCC
CAGGCTCCCCAGCAGGCAGAAGTATGCAAAGCATGCATCTCAATTAGTCAGCAACCAGGTGTGGAAAGTC
CCCAGGCTCCCCAGCAGGCAGAAGTATGCAAAGCATGCATCTCAATTAGTCAGCAACCATAGTCCCGCCC
CTAACTCCGCCCATCCCGCCCCTAACTCCGCCCAGTTCCGCCCATTCTCCGCCCCATGGCTGACTAATTT
TTTTTATTTATGCAGAGGCCGAGGCCGCCTCTGCCTCTGAGCTATTCCAGAAGTAGTGAGGAGGCTTTTT
TGGAGGCCTAGGCTTTTGCAAAAAGCTCCCGGGAGCTTGTATATCCATTTTCGGATCTGATCAGCACGTG
TTGACAATTAATCATCGGCATAGTATATCGGCATAGTATAATACGACAAGGTGAGGAACTAAACCATGGC
CAAGTTGACCAGTGCCGTTCCGGTGCTCACCGCGCGCGACGTCGCCGGAGCGGTCGAGTTCTGGACCGAC
CGGCTCGGGTTCTCCCGGGACTTCGTGGAGGACGACTTCGCCGGTGTGGTCCGGGACGACGTGACCCTGT
TCATCAGCGCGGTCCAGGACCAGGTGGTGCCGGACAACACCCTGGCCTGGGTGTGGGTGCGCGGCCTGGA
CGAGCTGTACGCCGAGTGGTCGGAGGTCGTGTCCACGAACTTCCGGGACGCCTCCGGGCCGGCCATGACC
GAGATCGGCGAGCAGCCGTGGGGGCGGGAGTTCGCCCTGCGCGACCCGGCCGGCAACTGCGTGCACTTCG
TGGCCGAGGAGCAGGACTGACACGTGCTACGAGATTTCGATTCCACCGCCGCCTTCTATGAAAGGTTGGG
CTTCGGAATCGTTTTCCGGGACGCCGGCTGGATGATCCTCCAGCGCGGGGATCTCATGCTGGAGTTCTTC
GCCCACCCCAACTTGTTTATTGCAGCTTATAATGGTTACAAATAAAGCAATAGCATCACAAATTTCACAA
ATAAAGCATTTTTTTCACTGCATTCTAGTTGTGGTTTGTCCAAACTCATCAATGTATCTTATCATGTCTG
TATACCGTCGACCTCTAGCTAGAGCTTGGCGTAATCATGGTCATAGCTGTTTCCTGTGTGAAATTGTTAT
CCGCTCACAATTCCACACAACATACGAGCCGGAAGCATAAAGTGTAAAGCCTGGGGTGCCTAATGAGTGA
GCTAACTCACATTAATTGCGTTGCGCTCACTGCCCGCTTTCCAGTCGGGAAACCTGTCGTGCCAGCTGCA
TTAATGAATCGGCCAACGCGCGGGGAGAGGCGGTTTGCGTATTGGGCGCTCTTCCGCTTCCTCGCTCACT
GACTCGCTGCGCTCGGTCGTTCGGCTGCGGCGAGCGGTATCAGCTCACTCAAAGGCGGTAATACGGTTAT
CCACAGAATCAGGGGATAACGCAGGAAAGAACATGTGAGCAAAAGGCCAGCAAAAGGCCAGGAACCGTAA
AAAGGCCGCGTTGCTGGCGTTTTTCCATAGGCTCCGCCCCCCTGACGAGCATCACAAAAATCGACGCTCA
AGTCAGAGGTGGCGAAACCCGACAGGACTATAAAGATACCAGGCGTTTCCCCCTGGAAGCTCCCTCGTGC
GCTCTCCTGTTCCGACCCTGCCGCTTACCGGATACCTGTCCGCCTTTCTCCCTTCGGGAAGCGTGGCGCT
TTCTCATAGCTCACGCTGTAGGTATCTCAGTTCGGTGTAGGTCGTTCGCTCCAAGCTGGGCTGTGTGCAC
GAACCCCCCGTTCAGCCCGACCGCTGCGCCTTATCCGGTAACTATCGTCTTGAGTCCAACCCGGTAAGAC
ACGACTTATCGCCACTGGCAGCAGCCACTGGTAACAGGATTAGCAGAGCGAGGTATGTAGGCGGTGCTAC
AGAGTTCTTGAAGTGGTGGCCTAACTACGGCTACACTAGAAGAACAGTATTTGGTATCTGCGCTCTGCTG
AAGCCAGTTACCTTCGGAAAAAGAGTTGGTAGCTCTTGATCCGGCAAACAAACCACCGCTGGTAGCGGTG
GTTTTTTTGTTTGCAAGCAGCAGATTACGCGCAGAAAAAAAGGATCTCAAGAAGATCCTTTGATCTTTTC
TACGGGGTCTGACGCTCAGTGGAACGAAAACTCACGTTAAGGGATTTTGGTCATGAGATTATCAAAAAGG
ATCTTCACCTAGATCCTTTTAAATTAAAAATGAAGTTTTAAATCAATCTAAAGTATATATGAGTAAACTT
GGTCTGACAGTTACCAATGCTTAATCAGTGAGGCACCTATCTCAGCGATCTGTCTATTTCGTTCATCCAT
AGTTGCCTGACTCCCCGTCGTGTAGATAACTACGATACGGGAGGGCTTACCATCTGGCCCCAGTGCTGCA
ATGATACCGCGAGACCCACGCTCACCGGCTCCAGATTTATCAGCAATAAACCAGCCAGCCGGAAGGGCCG
AGCGCAGAAGTGGTCCTGCAACTTTATCCGCCTCCATCCAGTCTATTAATTGTTGCCGGGAAGCTAGAGT
AAGTAGTTCGCCAGTTAATAGTTTGCGCAACGTTGTTGCCATTGCTACAGGCATCGTGGTGTCACGCTCG
TCGTTTGGTATGGCTTCATTCAGCTCCGGTTCCCAACGATCAAGGCGAGTTACATGATCCCCCATGTTGT
GCAAAAAAGCGGTTAGCTCCTTCGGTCCTCCGATCGTTGTCAGAAGTAAGTTGGCCGCAGTGTTATCACT
CATGGTTATGGCAGCACTGCATAATTCTCTTACTGTCATGCCATCCGTAAGATGCTTTTCTGTGACTGGT
GAGTACTCAACCAAGTCATTCTGAGAATAGTGTATGCGGCGACCGAGTTGCTCTTGCCCGGCGTCAATAC
GGGATAATACCGCGCCACATAGCAGAACTTTAAAAGTGCTCATCATTGGAAAACGTTCTTCGGGGCGAAA
ACTCTCAAGGATCTTACCGCTGTTGAGATCCAGTTCGATGTAACCCACTCGTGCACCCAACTGATCTTCA
GCATCTTTTACTTTCACCAGCGTTTCTGGGTGAGCAAAAACAGGAAGGCAAAATGCCGCAAAAAAGGGAA
TAAGGGCGACACGGAAATGTTGAATACTCATACTCTTCCTTTTTCAATATTATTGAAGCATTTATCAGGG
TTATTGTCTCATGAGCGGATACATATTTGAATGTATTTAGAAAAATAAACAAATAGGGGTTCCGCGCACA
TTTCCCCGAAAAGTGCCACCTGAC
